Addgene plasmid #138316: pCF820_U6-sgRNA-EF1a-mCherry2_lenti
Purpose: Lenti expression of mCherry2 with U6 promoter for SpyCas9 sgRNA targeting GFP
Depositing lab: Jennifer Doudna. Depositing organization: University of California, Berkeley. Publication: Potent CRISPR-Cas9 inhibitors from Staphylococcus genomes. Watters KE, Shivram H, Fellmann C, Lew RJ, McMahon B, Doudna JA. Proc Natl Acad Sci U S A. 2020 Mar 10. pii: 1917668117. doi: 10.1073/pnas.1917668117. PubMed 32156733.
Backbone
  Vector backbone: pCF525
  Vector type: Mammalian Expression, Lentiviral, CRISPR
  Selectable markers: mCherry2
Growth in bacteria
  Bacterial resistance: Ampicillin, 100 μg/mL
  Growth temperature: 37°C
  Growth strain: NEB Stable
  Copy number: High Copy
Gene/Insert
  Gene/Insert name: SpyCas9 GFP sgRNA
Terms and licenses: Academic/Nonprofit Terms; Industry Terms: Not Available to Industry
How to cite: pCF820_U6-sgRNA-EF1a-mCherry2_lenti was a gift from Jennifer Doudna (Addgene plasmid # 138316 ; http://n2t.net/addgene:138316 ; RRID:Addgene_138316)
