[The description below was written by a language model from this plasmid's Addgene catalogue record and pLannotate feature annotations shown in this document.]
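Description:
pCF820_U6-sgRNA-EF1a-mCherry2_lenti is an 8.1 kb third-generation-style, self-inactivating HIV-1 lentiviral transfer plasmid built on the pCF525 backbone. It delivers a Streptococcus pyogenes Cas9 single guide RNA together with a red fluorescent marker into mammalian cells. In bacteria it is maintained through a high-copy ColE1/pUC-type origin and selected with ampicillin via the β-lactamase gene. The catalogue specifies a recombination-deficient growth strain, which is usual for plasmids carrying repeated LTR sequences.

The viral genome is transcribed in packaging cells from a CMV enhancer/promoter fused to a truncated 5' LTR, which makes genomic RNA production Tat-independent. The Ψ packaging signal with adjoining gag fragment, the Rev response element and the cPPT/CTS support encapsidation, nuclear export of the unspliced RNA and efficient transduction. The ΔU3 3' LTR inactivates the viral promoter after integration, and a bGH polyadenylation signal follows it.

Between these elements sit two independent expression units. A human U6 RNA polymerase III promoter drives the sgRNA, made up of a GFP-targeting spacer and the SpyCas9 tracrRNA-derived scaffold. An EF-1α promoter with its intron A drives mCherry2, with a downstream WPRE to enhance transcript stability and expression. mCherry2 is the only marker in mammalian cells, so transduced cells are identified or sorted by red fluorescence rather than by drug selection.

No Cas9 is encoded, so the nuclease must be supplied separately. The vector suits GFP-disruption reporter assays of Cas9 activity, and the associated publication concerns CRISPR-Cas9 inhibitors. Several short annotated fragments (small t antigen, lacI, SV40 promoter, bom) are most likely backbone remnants or incidental matches.
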