Features (pLannotate 1.2.2; 25 found; start..end, strand, type, name):
     31..83      -  misc_feature   bom (fragment): basis of mobility region from pBR322
    232..611     +  enhancer       CMV enhancer: human cytomegalovirus immediate early enhancer
    612..811     +  promoter       CMV promoter: human cytomegalovirus (CMV) immediate early promoter
    829..1009    +  LTR            5' LTR (truncated): truncated 5' long terminal repeat (LTR) from HIV-1
   1056..1181    +  misc_feature   HIV-1 Ψ: packaging signal of human immunodeficiency virus type 1
   1165..1528    +  CDS            HIV-1 gag (fragment): gag protein from human immunodeficiency virus 1; gag
   1674..1907    +  misc_feature   RRE: The Rev response element (RRE) of HIV-1 allows for Rev-dependent mRNA export from the nucleus to the cytoplasm.
   2284..2384    +  CDS            Rev (fragment): human immunodeficiency virus 1 (HIV-1) Rev protein; rev; enhances nuclear export of unspliced and incompletely spliced viral mRNAs
   2434..2551    +  misc_feature   cPPT/CTS: central polypurine tract and central termination sequence of HIV-1
   2602..2842    +  promoter       U6 promoter: RNA polymerase III promoter for human U6 snRNA
   2895..2962    +  misc_RNA       tracrRNA (fragment): trans-activating CRISPR RNA for the Streptococcus pyogenes CRISPR/Cas9 system
   2981..2999    +  CDS            small t antigen (fragment): SV40 (simian virus 40) small t antigen
   3025..3236    +  promoter       EF-1α core promoter: core promoter for human elongation factor EF-1α
   3237..3345    +  intron         EF-1α intron A (fragment): intron upstream of the start codon of human EF-1α
   3971..4174    +  intron         EF-1α intron A: truncated intron upstream of the start codon of human EF-1α
   4207..4914    +  CDS            mCherry2: mCherry2 is a basic (constitutively fluorescent) red fluorescent protein published in 2017, derived from Discosoma sp.. It has very low acid sensitivity.
   4933..5521    +  misc_feature   WPRE: woodchuck hepatitis virus posttranscriptional regulatory element
   5572..5591    +  misc_feature   cPPT/CTS (fragment): central polypurine tract and central termination sequence of HIV-1
   5593..5826    +  LTR            3' LTR (ΔU3): self-inactivating 3' long terminal repeat (LTR) from HIV-1
   5858..6082    +  polyA_signal   bGH poly(A) signal: bovine growth hormone polyadenylation signal
   6086..6105    +  promoter       SV40 promoter (fragment): SV40 enhancer and early promoter
   6126..6176    -  CDS            lacI (fragment): lac repressor; lacI; The lac repressor binds to the lac operator to inhibit transcription in E. coli. This inhibition can be relieved by adding lactose or isopropyl-β-D-thiogalactopyranoside (IPTG).
   6359..6947    -  rep_origin     ori: high-copy-number ColE1/pMB1/pBR322/pUC origin of replication
   7118..7978    -  CDS            AmpR: β-lactamase; bla; confers resistance to ampicillin, carbenicillin, and related antibiotics
   7979..8083    -  promoter       AmpR promoter: bla
>Addgene plasmid #138316 | pCF820_U6-sgRNA-EF1a-mCherry2_lenti | addgene full sequence | sequence record 275084 | Addgene NGS Result
GTCGACGGATCGGGAGATCTCCCGATCCCCTATGGTGCACTCTCAGTACAATCTGCTCTGATGCCGCATA
GTTAAGCCAGTATCTGCTCCCTGCTTGTGTGTTGGAGGTCGCTGAGTAGTGCGCGAGCAAAATTTAAGCT
ACAACAAGGCAAGGCTTGACCGACAATTGCATGAAGAATCTGCTTAGGGTTAGGCGTTTTGCGCTGCTTC
GCGATGTACGGGCCAGATATTGACATTGATTATTGACTAGTTATTAATAGTAATCAATTACGGGGTCATT
AGTTCATAGCCCATATATGGAGTTCCGCGTTACATAACTTACGGTAAATGGCCCGCCTGGCTGACCGCCC
AACGACCCCCGCCCATTGACGTCAATAATGACGTATGTTCCCATAGTAACGCCAATAGGGACTTTCCATT
GACGTCAATGGGTGGAGTATTTACGGTAAACTGCCCACTTGGCAGTACATCAAGTGTATCATATGCCAAG
TACGCCCCCTATTGACGTCAATGACGGTAAATGGCCCGCCTGGCATTATGCCCAGTACATGACCTTATGG
GACTTTCCTACTTGGCAGTACATCTACGTATTAGTCATCGCTATTACCATGGTGATGCGGTTTTGGCAGT
ACATCAATGGGCGTGGATAGCGGTTTGACTCACGGGGATTTCCAAGTCTCCACCCCATTGACGTCAATGG
GAGTTTGTTTTGGCACCAAAATCAACGGGACTTTCCAAAATGTCGTAACAACTCCGCCCCATTGACGCAA
ATGGGCGGTAGGCGTGTACGGTGGGAGGTCTATATAAGCAGCGCGTTTTGCCTGTACTGGGTCTCTCTGG
TTAGACCAGATCTGAGCCTGGGAGCTCTCTGGCTAACTAGGGAACCCACTGCTTAAGCCTCAATAAAGCT
TGCCTTGAGTGCTTCAAGTAGTGTGTGCCCGTCTGTTGTGTGACTCTGGTAACTAGAGATCCCTCAGACC
CTTTTAGTCAGTGTGGAAAATCTCTAGCAGTGGCGCCCGAACAGGGACTTGAAAGCGAAAGGGAAACCAG
AGGAGCTCTCTCGACGCAGGACTCGGCTTGCTGAAGCGCGCACGGCAAGAGGCGAGGGGCGGCGACTGGT
GAGTACGCCAAAAATTTTGACTAGCGGAGGCTAGAAGGAGAGAGATGGGTGCGAGAGCGTCAGTATTAAG
CGGGGGAGAATTAGATCGCGATGGGAAAAAATTCGGTTAAGGCCAGGGGGAAAGAAAAAATATAAATTAA
AACATATAGTATGGGCAAGCAGGGAGCTAGAACGATTCGCAGTTAATCCTGGCCTGTTAGAAACATCAGA
AGGCTGTAGACAAATACTGGGACAGCTACAACCATCCCTTCAGACAGGATCAGAAGAACTTAGATCATTA
TATAATACAGTAGCAACCCTCTATTGTGTGCATCAAAGGATAGAGATAAAAGACACCAAGGAAGCTTTAG
ACAAGATAGAGGAAGAGCAAAACAAAAGTAAGACCACCGCACAGCAAGCGGCCGCTGATCTTCAGACCTG
GAGGAGGAGATATGAGGGACAATTGGAGAAGTGAATTATATAAATATAAAGTAGTAAAAATTGAACCATT
AGGAGTAGCACCCACCAAGGCAAAGAGAAGAGTGGTGCAGAGAGAAAAAAGAGCAGTGGGAATAGGAGCT
TTGTTCCTTGGGTTCTTGGGAGCAGCAGGAAGCACTATGGGCGCAGCGTCAATGACGCTGACGGTACAGG
CCAGACAATTATTGTCTGGTATAGTGCAGCAGCAGAACAATTTGCTGAGGGCTATTGAGGCGCAACAGCA
TCTGTTGCAACTCACAGTCTGGGGCATCAAGCAGCTCCAGGCAAGAATCCTGGCTGTGGAAAGATACCTA
AAGGATCAACAGCTCCTGGGGATTTGGGGTTGCTCTGGAAAACTCATTTGCACCACTGCTGTGCCTTGGA
ATGCTAGTTGGAGTAATAAATCTCTGGAACAGATTTGGAATCACACGACCTGGATGGAGTGGGACAGAGA
AATTAACAATTACACAAGCTTAATACACTCCTTAATTGAAGAATCGCAAAACCAGCAAGAAAAGAATGAA
CAAGAATTATTGGAATTAGATAAATGGGCAAGTTTGTGGAATTGGTTTAACATAACAAATTGGCTGTGGT
ATATAAAATTATTCATAATGATAGTAGGAGGCTTGGTAGGTTTAAGAATAGTTTTTGCTGTACTTTCTAT
AGTGAATAGAGTTAGGCAGGGATATTCACCATTATCGTTTCAGACCCACCTCCCAACCCCGAGGGGACCC
GACAGGCCCGAAGGAATAGAAGAAGAAGGTGGAGAGAGAGACAGAGACAGATCCATTCGATTAGTGAACG
GATCGGCACTGCGTGCGCCAATTCTGCAGACAAATGGCAGTATTCATCCACAATTTTAAAAGAAAAGGGG
GGATTGGGGGGTACAGTGCAGGGGAAAGAATAGTAGACATAATAGCAACAGACATACAAACTAAAGAATT
ACAAAAACAAATTACAAAAATTCAAAATTTTCGGGTTTATTACAGGGACAGCAGAGATCCAGTTTGGTTA
ATTAAGGTACCGAGGGCCTATTTCCCATGATTCCTTCATATTTGCATATACGATACAAGGCTGTTAGAGA
GATAATTAGAATTAATTTGACTGTAAACACAAAGATATTAGTACAAAATACGTGACGTAGAAAGTAATAA
TTTCTTGGGTAGTTTGCAGTTTTAAAATTATGTTTTAAAATGGACTATCATATGCTTACCGTAACTTGAA
AGTATTTCGATTTCTTGGCTTTATATATCTTGTGGAAAGGACGAAACACCGGAGACGGAGGACGACGAAC
GTCTCTGTTTAAGAGCTATGCTGGAAACAGCATAGCAAGTTTAAATAAGGCTAGTCCGTTATCAACTTGA
AAAAGTGGCACCGAGTCGGTGCTTTTTTTGAATTCGCTAGCTAGGTCTTGAAAGGAGTGGGAATTGGCTC
CGGTGCCCGTCAGTGGGCAGAGCGCACATCGCCCACAGTCCCCGAGAAGTTGGGGGGAGGGGTCGGCAAT
TGATCCGGTGCCTAGAGAAGGTGGCGCGGGGTAAACTGGGAAAGTGATGTCGTGTACTGGCTCCGCCTTT
TTCCCGAGGGTGGGGGAGAACCGTATATAAGTGCAGTAGTCGCCGTGAACGTTCTTTTTCGCAACGGGTT
TGCCGCCAGAACACAGGTAAGTGCCGTGTGTGGTTCCCGCGGGCCTGGCCTCTTTACGGGTTATGGCCCT
TGCGTGCCTTGAATTACTTCCACTGGCTGCAGTACGTGATTCTTGATCCCGAGCTTCGGGTTGGAAGTGG
GTGGGAGAGTTCGAGGCCTTGCGCTTAAGGAGCCCCTTCGCCTCGTGCTTGAGTTGAGGCCTGGCCTGGG
CGCTGGGGCCGCCGCGTGCGAATCTGGTGGCACCTTCGCGCCTGTCTCGCTGCTTTCGATAAGTCTCTAG
CCATTTAAAATTTTTGATGACCTGCTGCGACGCTTTTTTTCTGGCAAGATAGTCTTGTAAATGCGGGCCA
AGATCTGCACACTGGTATTTCGGTTTTTGGGGCCGCGGGCGGCGACGGGGCCCGTGCGTCCCAGCGCACA
TGTTCGGCGAGGCGGGGCCTGCGAGCGCGGCCACCGAGAATCGGACGGGGGTAGTCTCAAGCTGGCCGGC
CTGCTCTGGTGCCTGGCCTCGCGCCGCCGTGTATCGCCCCGCCCTGGGCGGCAAGGCTGGCCCGGTCGGC
ACCAGTTGCGTGAGCGGAAAGATGGCCGCTTCCCGGCCCTGCTGCAGGGAGCTCAAAATGGAGGACGCGG
CGCTCGGGAGAGCGGGCGGGTGAGTCACCCACACAAAGGAAAAGGGCCTTTCCGTCCTCAGCCGTCGCTT
CATGTGACTCCACGGAGTACCGGGCGCCGTCCAGGCACCTCGATTAGTTCTCGAGCTTTTGGAGTACGTC
GTCTTTAGGTTGGGGGGAGGGGTTTTATGCGATGGAGTTTCCCCACACTGAGTGGGTGGAGACTGAAGTT
AGGCCAGCTTGGCACTTGATGTAATTCTCCTTGGAATTTGCCCTTTTTGAGTTTGGATCTTGGTTCATTC
TCAAGCCTCAGACAGTGGTTCAAAGTTTTTTTCTTCCATTTCAGGTGTCGTGAACCGGTTCTAGAGCGCT
GCCACCATGGTCAGTAAAGGTGAAGAGGACAATATGGCTATCATCAAGGAGTTCATGCGCTTTAAGGTAC
ACATGGAAGGCTCAGTTAACGGGCATGAGTTCGAAATAGAGGGAGAAGGTGAAGGACGCCCCTATGAAGG
CACCCAAACGGCTAAGCTGAAGGTAACTAAGGGCGGTCCCTTGCCCTTCGCCTGGGACATACTGAGCCCG
CAGTTCATGTACGGTTCCAAAGCCTATGTAAAACACCCCGCCGACATTCCTGACTATCTTAAGCTGTCTT
TTCCCGAAGGCTTTAACTGGGAAAGAGTAATGAATTTCGAGGATGGAGGGGTGGTCACTGTAACACAGGA
TTCTAGTCTGCAAGATGGGGAGTTCATCTACAAGGTGAAGCTGCGCGGCACGAATTTTCCCTCAGATGGT
CCTGTCATGCAGTGTCGGACTATGGGGTGGGAAGCAAGCACAGAAAGAATGTATCCTGAGGACGGGGCAC
TGAAGGGAGAGATCAAACAGCGGCTCAAACTTAAAGACGGCGGGCACTATGACGCCGAAGTTAAGACAAC
TTACAAGGCCAAGAAGCCCGTTCAGTTGCCGGGCGCATACAACGTGGACATAAAGCTCGACATCTTGTCC
CATAATGAGGACTACACAATCGTGGAACAGTATGAACGGGCCGAGGGCAGACATTCTACCGGGGGGATGG
ATGAGCTTTACAAGTAAACGCGTTAAGTCGACAATCAACCTCTGGATTACAAAATTTGTGAAAGATTGAC
TGGTATTCTTAACTATGTTGCTCCTTTTACGCTATGTGGATACGCTGCTTTAATGCCTTTGTATCATGCT
ATTGCTTCCCGTATGGCTTTCATTTTCTCCTCCTTGTATAAATCCTGGTTGCTGTCTCTTTATGAGGAGT
TGTGGCCCGTTGTCAGGCAACGTGGCGTGGTGTGCACTGTGTTTGCTGACGCAACCCCCACTGGTTGGGG
CATTGCCACCACCTGTCAGCTCCTTTCCGGGACTTTCGCTTTCCCCCTCCCTATTGCCACGGCGGAACTC
ATCGCCGCCTGCCTTGCCCGCTGCTGGACAGGGGCTCGGCTGTTGGGCACTGACAATTCCGTGGTGTTGT
CGGGGAAATCATCGTCCTTTCCTTGGCTGCTCGCCTGTGTTGCCACCTGGATTCTGCGCGGGACGTCCTT
CTGCTACGTCCCTTCGGCCCTCAATCCAGCGGACCTTCCTTCCCGCGGCCTGCTGCCGGCTCTGCGGCCT
CTTCCGCGTCTTCGCCTTCGCCCTCAGACGAGTCGGATCTCCCTTTGGGCCGCCTCCCCGCGTCGACTTT
AAGACCAATGACTTACAAGGCAGCTGTAGATCTTAGCCACTTTTTAAAAGAAAAGGGGGGACTGGAAGGG
CTAATTCACTCCCAACGAAGACAAGATCTGCTTTTTGCTTGTACTGGGTCTCTCTGGTTAGACCAGATCT
GAGCCTGGGAGCTCTCTGGCTAACTAGGGAACCCACTGCTTAAGCCTCAATAAAGCTTGCCTTGAGTGCT
TCAAGTAGTGTGTGCCCGTCTGTTGTGTGACTCTGGTAACTAGAGATCCCTCAGACCCTTTTAGTCAGTG
TGGAAAATCTCTAGCAGGGCCCGTTTAAACCCGCTGATCAGCCTCGACTGTGCCTTCTAGTTGCCAGCCA
TCTGTTGTTTGCCCCTCCCCCGTGCCTTCCTTGACCCTGGAAGGTGCCACTCCCACTGTCCTTTCCTAAT
AAAATGAGGAAATTGCATCGCATTGTCTGAGTAGGTGTCATTCTATTCTGGGGGGTGGGGTGGGGCAGGA
CAGCAAGGGGGAGGATTGGGAAGACAATAGCAGGCATGCTGGGGATGCGGTGGGCTCTATGGCTTCTGAG
GCGGAAAGAACCAGCCATTAATGAAAAGAACCAGCCATTAATGAATCGGCCAACGCGCGGGGAGAGGCGG
TTTGCGTATTGGGCGCTCTTCCGCTTCCTCGCTCACTGACTCGCTGCGCTCGGTCGTTCGGCTGCGGCGA
GCGGTATCAGCTCACTCAAAGGCGGTAATACGGTTATCCACAGAATCAGGGGATAACGCAGGAAAGAACA
TGTGAGCAAAAGGCCAGCAAAAGGCCAGGAACCGTAAAAAGGCCGCGTTGCTGGCGTTTTTCCATAGGCT
CCGCCCCCCTGACGAGCATCACAAAAATCGACGCTCAAGTCAGAGGTGGCGAAACCCGACAGGACTATAA
AGATACCAGGCGTTTCCCCCTGGAAGCTCCCTCGTGCGCTCTCCTGTTCCGACCCTGCCGCTTACCGGAT
ACCTGTCCGCCTTTCTCCCTTCGGGAAGCGTGGCGCTTTCTCATAGCTCACGCTGTAGGTATCTCAGTTC
GGTGTAGGTCGTTCGCTCCAAGCTGGGCTGTGTGCACGAACCCCCCGTTCAGCCCGACCGCTGCGCCTTA
TCCGGTAACTATCGTCTTGAGTCCAACCCGGTAAGACACGACTTATCGCCACTGGCAGCAGCCACTGGTA
ACAGGATTAGCAGAGCGAGGTATGTAGGCGGTGCTACAGAGTTCTTGAAGTGGTGGCCTAACTACGGCTA
CACTAGAAGAACAGTATTTGGTATCTGCGCTCTGCTGAAGCCAGTTACCTTCGGAAAAAGAGTTGGTAGC
TCTTGATCCGGCAAACAAACCACCGCTGGTAGCGGTGGTTTTTTTGTTTGCAAGCAGCAGATTACGCGCA
GAAAAAAAGGATCTCAAGAAGATCCTTTGATCTTTTCTACGGGGTCTGACGCTCAGTGGAACGAAAACTC
ACGTTAAGGGATTTTGGTCATGAGATTATCAAAAAGGATCTTCACCTAGATCCTTTTAAATTAAAAATGA
AGTTTTAAATCAATCTAAAGTATATATGAGTAAACTTGGTCTGACAGTTACCAATGCTTAATCAGTGAGG
CACCTATCTCAGCGATCTGTCTATTTCGTTCATCCATAGTTGCCTGACTCCCCGTCGTGTAGATAACTAC
GATACGGGAGGGCTTACCATCTGGCCCCAGTGCTGCAATGATACCGCGAGACCCACGCTCACCGGCTCCA
GATTTATCAGCAATAAACCAGCCAGCCGGAAGGGCCGAGCGCAGAAGTGGTCCTGCAACTTTATCCGCCT
CCATCCAGTCTATTAATTGTTGCCGGGAAGCTAGAGTAAGTAGTTCGCCAGTTAATAGTTTGCGCAACGT
TGTTGCCATTGCTACAGGCATCGTGGTGTCACGCTCGTCGTTTGGTATGGCTTCATTCAGCTCCGGTTCC
CAACGATCAAGGCGAGTTACATGATCCCCCATGTTGTGCAAAAAAGCGGTTAGCTCCTTCGGTCCTCCGA
TCGTTGTCAGAAGTAAGTTGGCCGCAGTGTTATCACTCATGGTTATGGCAGCACTGCATAATTCTCTTAC
TGTCATGCCATCCGTAAGATGCTTTTCTGTGACTGGTGAGTACTCAACCAAGTCATTCTGAGAATAGTGT
ATGCGGCGACCGAGTTGCTCTTGCCCGGCGTCAATACGGGATAATACCGCGCCACATAGCAGAACTTTAA
AAGTGCTCATCATTGGAAAACGTTCTTCGGGGCGAAAACTCTCAAGGATCTTACCGCTGTTGAGATCCAG
TTCGATGTAACCCACTCGTGCACCCAACTGATCTTCAGCATCTTTTACTTTCACCAGCGTTTCTGGGTGA
GCAAAAACAGGAAGGCAAAATGCCGCAAAAAAGGGAATAAGGGCGACACGGAAATGTTGAATACTCATAC
TCTTCCTTTTTCAATATTATTGAAGCATTTATCAGGGTTATTGTCTCATGAGCGGATACATATTTGAATG
TATTTAGAAAAATAAACAAATAGGGGTTCCGCGCACATTTCCCCGAAAAGTGCCACCTGAC
